>Addgene plasmid #116299 | pHAGE-EGFR-R776H | addgene full sequence | sequence record 250467 | Addgene NGS Result
TGGAAGGGCTAATTCACTCCCAAAGAAGACAAGATATCCTTGATCTGTGGATCTACCACACACAAGGCTA
CTTCCCTGATTAGCAGAACTACACACCAGGGCCAGGGGTCAGATATCCACTGACCTTTGGATGGTGCTAC
AAGCTAGTACCAGTTGAGCCAGATAAGGTAGAAGAGGCCAATAAAGGAGAGAACACCAGCTTGTTACACC
CTGTGAGCCTGCATGGGATGGATGACCCGGAGAGAGAAGTGTTAGAGTGGAGGTTTGACAGCCGCCTAGC
ATTTCATCACGTGGCCCGAGAGCTGCATCCGGAGTACTTCAAGAACTGCTGATATCGAGCTTGCTACAAG
GGACTTTCCGCTGGGGACTTTCCAGGGAGGCGTGGCCTGGGCGGGACTGGGGAGTGGCGAGCCCTCAGAT
CCTGCATATAAGCAGCTGCTTTTTGCCTGTACTGGGTCTCTCTGGTTAGACCAGATCTGAGCCTGGGAGC
TCTCTGGCTAACTAGGGAACCCACTGCTTAAGCCTCAATAAAGCTTGCCTTGAGTGCTTCAAGTAGTGTG
TGCCCGTCTGTTGTGTGACTCTGGTAACTAGAGATCCCTCAGACCCTTTTAGTCAGTGTGGAAAATCTCT
AGCAGTGGCGCCCGAACAGGGACTTGAAAGCGAAAGGGAAACCAGAGGAGCTCTCTCGACGCAGGACTCG
GCTTGCTGAAGCGCGCACGGCAAGAGGCGAGGGGCGGCGACTGGTGAGTACGCCAAAAATTTTGACTAGC
GGAGGCTAGAAGGAGAGAGATGGGTGCGAGAGCGTCAGTATTAAGCGGGGGAGAATTAGATCGCGATGGG
AAAAAATTCGGTTAAGGCCAGGGGGAAAGAAAAAATATAAATTAAAACATATAGTATGGGCAAGCAGGGA
GCTAGAACGATTCGCAGTTAATCCTGGCCTGTTAGAAACATCAGAAGGCTGTAGACAAATACTGGGACAG
CTACAACCATCCCTTCAGACAGGATCAGAAGAACTTAGATCATTATATAATACAGTAGCAACCCTCTATT
GTGTGCATCAAAGGATAGAGATAAAAGACACCAAGGAAGCTTTAGACAAGATAGAGGAAGAGCAAAACAA
AAGTAAGACCACCGCACAGCAAGCGGCCGGCCGCTGATCTTCAGACCTGGAGGAGGAGATATGAGGGACA
ATTGGAGAAGTGAATTATATAAATATAAAGTAGTAAAAATTGAACCATTAGGAGTAGCACCCACCAAGGC
AAAGAGAAGAGTGGTGCAGAGAGAAAAAAGAGCAGTGGGAATAGGAGCTTTGTTCCTTGGGTTCTTGGGA
GCAGCAGGAAGCACTATGGGCGCAGCGTCAATGACGCTGACGGTACAGGCCAGACAATTATTGTCTGGTA
TAGTGCAGCAGCAGAACAATTTGCTGAGGGCTATTGAGGCGCAACAGCATCTGTTGCAACTCACAGTCTG
GGGCATCAAGCAGCTCCAGGCAAGAATCCTGGCTGTGGAAAGATACCTAAAGGATCAACAGCTCCTGGGG
ATTTGGGGTTGCTCTGGAAAACTCATTTGCACCACTGCTGTGCCTTGGAATGCTAGTTGGAGTAATAAAT
CTCTGGAACAGATTTGGAATCACACGACCTGGATGGAGTGGGACAGAGAAATTAACAATTACACAAGCTT
AATACACTCCTTAATTGAAGAATCGCAAAACCAGCAAGAAAAGAATGAACAAGAATTATTGGAATTAGAT
AAATGGGCAAGTTTGTGGAATTGGTTTAACATAACAAATTGGCTGTGGTATATAAAATTATTCATAATGA
TAGTAGGAGGCTTGGTAGGTTTAAGAATAGTTTTTGCTGTACTTTCTATAGTGAATAGAGTTAGGCAGGG
ATATTCACCATTATCGTTTCAGACCCACCTCCCAACCCCGAGGGGACCCGACAGGCCCGAAGGAATAGAA
GAAGAAGGTGGAGAGAGAGACAGAGACAGATCCATTCGATTAGTGAACGGATCTCGACGGTATCGCCGAA
TTCACAAATGGCAGTATTCATCCACAATTTTAAAAGAAAAGGGGGGATTGGGGGGTACAGTGCAGGGGAA
AGAATAGTAGACATAATAGCAACAGACATACAAACTAAAGAATTACAAAAACAAATTACAAAAATTCAAA
ATTTTCGGGTTTATTACAGGGACAGCAGAGATCCAGTTTGGACTAGTCGTGAGGCTCCGGTGCCCGTCAG
TGGGCAGAGCGCACATCGCCCACAGTCCCCGAGAAGTTGGGGGGAGGGGTCGGCAATTGAACCGGTGCCT
AGAGAAGGTGGCGCGGGGTAAACTGGGAAAGTGATGTCGTGTACTGGCTCCGCCTTTTTCCCGAGGGTGG
GGGAGAACCGTATATAAGTGCAGTAGTCGCCGTGAACGTTCTTTTTCGCAACGGGTTTGCCGCCAGAACA
CAGGTAAGTGCCGTGTGTGGTTCCCGCGGGCCTGGCCTCTTTACGGGTTATGGCCCTTGCGTGCCTTGAA
TTACTTCCACCTGGCTGCAGTACGTGATTCTTGATCCCGAGCTTCGGGTTGGAAGTGGGTGGGAGAGTTC
GAGGCCTTGCGCTTAAGGAGCCCCTTCGCCTCGTGCTTGAGTTGAGGCCTGGCCTGGGCGCTGGGGCCGC
CGCGTGCGAATCTGGTGGCACCTTCGCGCCTGTCTCGCTGCTTTCGATAAGTCTCTAGCCATTTAAAATT
TTTGATGACCTGCTGCGACGCTTTTTTTCTGGCAAGATAGTCTTGTAAATGCGGGCCAAGATCTGCACAC
TGGTATTTCGGTTTTTGGGGCCGCGGGCGGCGACGGGGCCCGTGCGTCCCAGCGCACATGTTCGGCGAGG
CGGGGCCTGCGAGCGCGGCCACCGAGAATCGGACGGGGGTAGTCTCAAGCTGGCCGGCCTGCTCTGGTGC
CTGGCCTCGCGCCGCCGTGTATCGCCCCGCCCTGGGCGGCAAGGCTGGCCCGGTCGGCACCAGTTGCGTG
AGCGGAAAGATGGCCGCTTCCCGGCCCTGCTGCAGGGAGCTCAAAATGGAGGACGCGGCGCTCGGGAGAG
CGGGCGGGTGAGTCACCCACACAAAGGAAAAGGGCCTTTCCGTCCTCAGCCGTCGCTTCATGTGACTCCA
CGGAGTACCGGGCGCCGTCCAGGCACCTCGATTAGTTCTCGAGCTTTTGGAGTACGTCGTCTTTAGGTTG
GGGGGAGGGGTTTTATGCGATGGAGTTTCCCCACACTGAGTGGGTGGAGACTGAAGTTAGGCCAGCTTGG
CACTTGATGTAATTCTCCTTGGAATTTGCCCTTTTTGAGTTTGGATCTTGGTTCATTCTCAAGCCTCAGA
CAGTGGTTCAAAGTTTTTTTCTTCCATTTCAGGTGTCGTGAAGCGGCCCTGCAGATATCAACAAGTTTGT
ACAAAAAAGCAGGCACCATGCGACCCTCCGGGACGGCCGGGGCAGCGCTCCTGGCGCTGCTGGCTGCGCT
CTGCCCGGCGAGTCGGGCTCTGGAGGAAAAGAAAGTTTGCCAAGGCACGAGTAACAAGCTCACGCAGTTG
GGCACTTTTGAAGATCATTTTCTCAGCCTCCAGAGGATGTTCAATAACTGTGAGGTGGTCCTTGGGAATT
TGGAAATTACCTATGTGCAGAGGAATTATGATCTTTCCTTCTTAAAGACCATCCAGGAGGTGGCTGGTTA
TGTCCTCATTGCCCTCAACACAGTGGAGCGAATTCCTTTGGAAAACCTGCAGATCATCAGAGGAAATATG
TACTACGAAAATTCCTATGCCTTAGCAGTCTTATCTAACTATGATGCAAATAAAACCGGACTGAAGGAGC
TGCCCATGAGAAATTTACAGGAAATCCTGCATGGCGCCGTGCGGTTCAGCAACAACCCTGCCCTGTGCAA
CGTGGAGAGCATCCAGTGGCGGGACATAGTCAGCAGTGACTTTCTCAGCAACATGTCGATGGACTTCCAG
AACCACCTGGGCAGCTGCCAAAAGTGTGATCCAAGCTGTCCCAATGGGAGCTGCTGGGGTGCAGGAGAGG
AGAACTGCCAGAAACTGACCAAAATCATCTGTGCCCAGCAGTGCTCCGGGCGCTGCCGTGGCAAGTCCCC
CAGTGACTGCTGCCACAACCAGTGTGCTGCAGGCTGCACAGGCCCCCGGGAGAGCGACTGCCTGGTCTGC
CGCAAATTCCGAGACGAAGCCACGTGCAAGGACACCTGCCCCCCACTCATGCTCTACAACCCCACCACGT
ACCAGATGGATGTGAACCCCGAGGGCAAATACAGCTTTGGTGCCACCTGCGTGAAGAAGTGTCCCCGTAA
TTATGTGGTGACAGATCACGGCTCGTGCGTCCGAGCCTGTGGGGCCGACAGCTATGAGATGGAGGAAGAC
GGCGTCCGCAAGTGTAAGAAGTGCGAAGGGCCTTGCCGCAAAGTGTGTAACGGAATAGGTATTGGTGAAT
TTAAAGACTCACTCTCCATAAATGCTACGAATATTAAACACTTCAAAAACTGCACCTCCATCAGTGGCGA
TCTCCACATCCTGCCGGTGGCATTTAGGGGTGACTCCTTCACACATACTCCTCCTCTGGATCCACAGGAA
CTGGATATTCTGAAAACCGTAAAGGAAATCACAGGGTTTTTGCTGATTCAGGCTTGGCCTGAAAACAGGA
CGGACCTCCATGCCTTTGAGAACCTAGAAATCATACGCGGCAGGACCAAGCAACATGGTCAGTTTTCTCT
TGCAGTCGTCAGCCTGAACATAACATCCTTGGGATTACGCTCCCTCAAGGAGATAAGTGATGGAGATGTG
ATAATTTCAGGAAACAAAAATTTGTGCTATGCAAATACAATAAACTGGAAAAAACTGTTTGGGACCTCCG
GTCAGAAAACCAAAATTATAAGCAACAGAGGTGAAAACAGCTGCAAGGCCACAGGCCAGGTCTGCCATGC
CTTGTGCTCCCCCGAGGGCTGCTGGGGCCCGGAGCCCAGGGACTGCGTCTCTTGCCGGAATGTCAGCCGA
GGCAGGGAATGCGTGGACAAGTGCAACCTTCTGGAGGGTGAGCCAAGGGAGTTTGTGGAGAACTCTGAGT
GCATACAGTGCCACCCAGAGTGCCTGCCTCAGGCCATGAACATCACCTGCACAGGACGGGGACCAGACAA
CTGTATCCAGTGTGCCCACTACATTGACGGCCCCCACTGCGTCAAGACCTGCCCGGCAGGAGTCATGGGA
GAAAACAACACCCTGGTCTGGAAGTACGCAGACGCCGGCCATGTGTGCCACCTGTGCCATCCAAACTGCA
CCTACGGATGCACTGGGCCAGGTCTTGAAGGCTGTCCAACGAATGGGCCTAAGATCCCGTCCATCGCCAC
TGGGATGGTGGGGGCCCTCCTCTTGCTGCTGGTGGTGGCCCTGGGGATCGGCCTCTTCATGCGAAGGCGC
CACATCGTTCGGAAGCGCACGCTGCGGAGGCTGCTGCAGGAGAGGGAGCTTGTGGAGCCTCTTACACCCA
GTGGAGAAGCTCCCAACCAAGCTCTCTTGAGGATCTTGAAGGAAACTGAATTCAAAAAGATCAAAGTGCT
GGGCTCCGGTGCGTTCGGCACGGTGTATAAGGGACTCTGGATCCCAGAAGGTGAGAAAGTTAAAATTCCC
GTCGCTATCAAGGAATTAAGAGAAGCAACATCTCCGAAAGCCAACAAGGAAATCCTCGATGAAGCCTACG
TGATGGCCAGCGTGGACAACCCCCACGTGTGCCACCTGCTGGGCATCTGCCTCACCTCCACCGTGCAGCT
CATCACGCAGCTCATGCCCTTCGGCTGCCTCCTGGACTATGTCCGGGAACACAAAGACAATATTGGCTCC
CAGTACCTGCTCAACTGGTGTGTGCAGATCGCAAAGGGCATGAACTACTTGGAGGACCGTCGCTTGGTGC
ACCGCGACCTGGCAGCCAGGAACGTACTGGTGAAAACACCGCAGCATGTCAAGATCACAGATTTTGGGCT
GGCCAAACTGCTGGGTGCGGAAGAGAAAGAATACCATGCAGAAGGAGGCAAAGTGCCTATCAAGTGGATG
GCATTGGAATCAATTTTACACAGAATCTATACCCACCAGAGTGATGTCTGGAGCTACGGGGTGACCGTTT
GGGAGTTGATGACCTTTGGATCCAAGCCATATGACGGAATCCCTGCCAGCGAGATCTCCTCCATCCTGGA
GAAAGGAGAACGCCTCCCTCAGCCACCCATATGTACCATCGATGTCTACATGATCATGGTCAAGTGCTGG
ATGATAGACGCAGATAGTCGCCCAAAGTTCCGTGAGTTGATCATCGAATTCTCCAAAATGGCCCGAGACC
CCCAGCGCTACCTTGTCATTCAGGGGGATGAAAGAATGCATTTGCCAAGTCCTACAGACTCCAACTTCTA
CCGTGCCCTGATGGATGAAGAAGACATGGACGACGTGGTGGATGCCGACGAGTACCTCATCCCACAGCAG
GGCTTCTTCAGCAGCCCCTCCACGTCACGGACTCCCCTCCTGAGCTCTCTGAGTGCAACCAGCAACAATT
CCACCGTGGCTTGCATTGATAGAAATGGGCTGCAAAGCTGTCCCATCAAGGAAGACAGCTTCTTGCAGCG
ATACAGCTCAGACCCCACAGGCGCCTTGACTGAGGACAGCATAGACGACACCTTCCTCCCAGTGCCTGAA
TACATAAACCAGTCCGTTCCCAAAAGGCCCGCTGGCTCTGTGCAGAATCCTGTCTATCACAATCAGCCTC
TGAACCCCGCGCCCAGCAGAGACCCACACTACCAGGACCCCCACAGCACTGCAGTGGGCAACCCCGAGTA
TCTCAACACTGTCCAGCCCACCTGTGTCAACAGCACATTCGACAGCCCTGCCCACTGGGCCCAGAAAGGC
AGCCACCAAATTAGCCTGGACAACCCTGACTACCAGCAGGACTTCTTTCCCAAGGAAGCCAAGCCAAATG
GCATCTTTAAGGGCTCCACAGCTGAAAATGCAGAATACCTAAGGGTCGCGCCACAAAGCAGTGAATTTAT
TGGAGCATAGAACCCAGCTTTCTTGTACAAAGTGGTGATATCCAATTAACCCTCACTAAAGGTAGTAGAA
TTGTTGTTAAAGAATGCCCTATAGTGAGTCGTATTACCACCCAACTTTTCTATACAAAGTGGTTGATATC
CAGCACAGTGGCGGCCGCTCGAGTCTAGAGGGCCCGCGGTTCGAAGGTAAGCCTATCCCTAACCCTCTCC
TCGGTCTCGATTCTACGCGTACCGGTTAGTAATGAGATCCCTCCCCCCCCCCTAACGTTACTGGCCGAAG
CCGCTTGGAATAAGGCCGGTGTGCGTTTGTCTATATGTTATTTTCCACCATATTGCCGTCTTTTGGCAAT
GTGAGGGCCCGGAAACCTGGCCCTGTCTTCTTGACGAGCATTCCTAGGGGTCTTTCCCCTCTCGCCAAAG
GAATGCAAGGTCTGTTGAATGTCGTGAAGGAAGCAGTTCCTCTGGAAGCTTCTTGAAGACAAACAACGTC
TGTAGCGACCCTTTGCAGGCAGCGGAACCCCCCACCTGGCGACAGGTGCCTCTGCGGCCAAAAGCCACGT
GTATAAGATACACCTGCAAAGGCGGCACAACCCCAGTGCCACGTTGTGAGTTGGATAGTTGTGGAAAGAG
TCAAATGGCTCTCCTCAAGCGTATTCAACAAGGGGCTGAAGGATGCCCAGAAGGTACCCCATTGTATGGG
ATCTGATCTGGGGCCTCGGTGCACATGCTTTACATGTGTTTAGTCGAGGTTAAAAAAACGTCTAGGCCCC
CCGAACCACGGGGACGTGGTTTTCCTTTGAAAAACACGATGATAATATGGCCACACATATGACCGAGTAC
AAGCCCACGGTGCGCCTCGCCACCCGCGACGACGTCCCCAGGGCCGTACGCACCCTCGCCGCCGCGTTCG
CCGACTACCCCGCCACGCGCCACACCGTCGATCCGGACCGCCACATCGAGCGGGTCACCGAGCTGCAAGA
ACTCTTCCTCACGCGCGTCGGGCTCGACATCGGCAAGGTGTGGGTCGCGGACGACGGCGCCGCGGTGGCG
GTCTGGACCACGCCGGAGAGCGTCGAAGCGGGGGCGGTGTTCGCCGAGATCGGCCCGCGCATGGCCGAGT
TGAGCGGTTCCCGGCTGGCCGCGCAGCAACAGATGGAAGGCCTCCTGGCGCCGCACCGGCCCAAGGAGCC
CGCGTGGTTCCTGGCCACCGTCGGCGTCTCGCCCGACCACCAGGGCAAGGGTCTGGGCAGCGCCGTCGTG
CTCCCCGGAGTGGAGGCGGCCGAGCGCGCCGGGGTGCCCGCCTTCCTGGAGACCTCCGCGCCCCGCAACC
TCCCCTTCTACGAGCGGCTCGGCTTCACCGTCACCGCCGACGTCGAGGTGCCCGAAGGACCGCGCACCTG
GTGCATGACCCGCAAGCCCGGTGCCTAAATCGATAGATCCTAATCAACCTCTGGATTACAAAATTTGTGA
AAGATTGACTGGTATTCTTAACTATGTTGCTCCTTTTACGCTATGTGGATACGCTGCTTTAATGCCTTTG
TATCATGCTATTGCTTCCCGTATGGCTTTCATTTTCTCCTCCTTGTATAAATCCTGGTTGCTGTCTCTTT
ATGAGGAGTTGTGGCCCGTTGTCAGGCAACGTGGCGTGGTGTGCACTGTGTTTGCTGACGCAACCCCCAC
TGGTTGGGGCATTGCCACCACCTGTCAGCTCCTTTCCGGGACTTTCGCTTTCCCCCTCCCTATTGCCACG
GCGGAACTCATCGCCGCCTGCCTTGCCCGCTGCTGGACAGGGGCTCGGCTGTTGGGCACTGACAATTCCG
TGGTGTTGTCGGGGAAATCATCGTCCTTTCCTTGGCTGCTCGCCTGTGTTGCCACCTGGATTCTGCGCGG
GACGTCCTTCTGCTACGTCCCTTCGGCCCTCAATCCAGCGGACCTTCCTTCCCGCGGCCTGCTGCCGGCT
CTGCGGCCTCTTCCGCGTCTTCGCCTTCGCCCTCAGACGAGTCGGATCTCCCTTTGGGCCGCCTCCCCGC
CTGAGATCCTTTAAGACCAATGACTTACAAGGCAGCTGTAGATCTTAGCCACTTTTTAAAAGAAAAGGGG
GGACTGGAAGGGCTAATTCACTCCCAACGAAGACAAGATCTGCTTTTTGCTTGTACTGGGTCTCTCTGGT
TAGACCAGATCTGAGCCTGGGAGCTCTCTGGCTAACTAGGGAACCCACTGCTTAAGCCTCAATAAAGCTT
GCCTTGAGTGCTTCAAGTAGTGTGTGCCCGTCTGTTGTGTGACTCTGGTAACTAGAGATCCCTCAGACCC
TTTTAGTCAGTGTGGAAAATCTCTAGCAGTAGTAGTTCATGTCATCTTATTATTCAGTATTTATAACTTG
CAAAGAAATGAATATCAGAGAGTGAGAGGCCCGGGTTAATTAAGGAAAGGGCTAGATCATTCTTGAAGAC
GAAAGGGCCTCGTGATACGCCTATTTTTATAGGTTAATGTCATGATAATAATGGTTTCTTAGACGTCAGG
TGGCACTTTTCGGGGAAATGTGCGCGGAACCCCTATTTGTTTATTTTTCTAAATACATTCAAATATGTAT
CCGCTCATGAGACAATAACCCTGATAAATGCTTCAATAATATTGAAAAAGGAAGAGTATGAGTATTCAAC
ATTTCCGTGTCGCCCTTATTCCCTTTTTTGCGGCATTTTGCCTTCCTGTTTTTGCTCACCCAGAAACGCT
GGTGAAAGTAAAAGATGCTGAAGATCAGTTGGGTGCACGAGTGGGTTACATCGAACTGGATCTCAACAGC
GGTAAGATCCTTGAGAGTTTTCGCCCCGAAGAACGTTTTCCAATGATGAGCACTTTTAAAGTTCTGCTAT
GTGGCGCGGTATTATCCCGTGTTGACGCCGGGCAAGAGCAACTCGGTCGCCGCATACACTATTCTCAGAA
TGACTTGGTTGAGTACTCACCAGTCACAGAAAAGCATCTTACGGATGGCATGACAGTAAGAGAATTATGC
AGTGCTGCCATAACCATGAGTGATAACACTGCGGCCAACTTACTTCTGACAACGATCGGAGGACCGAAGG
AGCTAACCGCTTTTTTGCACAACATGGGGGATCATGTAACTCGCCTTGATCGTTGGGAACCGGAGCTGAA
TGAAGCCATACCAAACGACGAGCGTGACACCACGATGCCTGTAGCAATGGCAACAACGTTGCGCAAACTA
TTAACTGGCGAACTACTTACTCTAGCTTCCCGGCAACAATTAATAGACTGGATGGAGGCGGATAAAGTTG
CAGGACCACTTCTGCGCTCGGCCCTTCCGGCTGGCTGGTTTATTGCTGATAAATCTGGAGCCGGTGAGCG
TGGGTCTCGCGGTATCATTGCAGCACTGGGGCCAGATGGTAAGCCCTCCCGTATCGTAGTTATCTACACG
ACGGGGAGTCAGGCAACTATGGATGAACGAAATAGACAGATCGCTGAGATAGGTGCCTCACTGATTAAGC
ATTGGTAACTGTCAGACCAAGTTTACTCATATATACTTTAGATTGATTTAAAACTTCATTTTTAATTTAA
AAGGATCTAGGTGAAGATCCTTTTTGATAATCTCATGACCAAAATCCCTTAACGTGAGTTTTCGTTCCAC
TGAGCGTCAGACCCCGTAGAAAAGATCAAAGGATCTTCTTGAGATCCTTTTTTTCTGCGCGTAATCTGCT
GCTTGCAAACAAAAAAACCACCGCTACCAGCGGTGGTTTGTTTGCCGGATCAAGAGCTACCAACTCTTTT
TCCGAAGGTAACTGGCTTCAGCAGAGCGCAGATACCAAATACTGTTCTTCTAGTGTAGCCGTAGTTAGGC
CACCACTTCAAGAACTCTGTAGCACCGCCTACATACCTCGCTCTGCTAATCCTGTTACCAGTGGCTGCTG
CCAGTGGCGATAAGTCGTGTCTTACCGGGTTGGACTCAAGACGATAGTTACCGGATAAGGCGCAGCGGTC
GGGCTGAACGGGGGGTTCGTGCACACAGCCCAGCTTGGAGCGAACGACCTACACCGAACTGAGATACCTA
CAGCGTGAGCTATGAGAAAGCGCCACGCTTCCCGAAGGGAGAAAGGCGGACAGGTATCCGGTAAGCGGCA
GGGTCGGAACAGGAGAGCGCACGAGGGAGCTTCCAGGGGGAAACGCCTGGTATCTTTATAGTCCTGTCGG
GTTTCGCCACCTCTGACTTGAGCGTCGATTTTTGTGATGCTCGTCAGGGGGGCGGAGCCTATGGAAAAAC
GCCAGCAACGCGGCCTTTTTACGGTTCCTGGCCTTTTGCTGGCCTTTTGCTCACATGTTCTTTCCTGCGT
TATCCCCTGATTCTGTGGATAACCGTATTACCGCCTTTGAGTGAGCTGATACCGCTCGCCGCAGCCGAAC
GACCGAGCGCAGCGAGTCAGTGAGCGAGGAAGCGGAAGAGCGCCCAATACGCAAACCGCCTCTCCCCGCG
CGTTGGCCGATTCATTAATGCAGCAAGCTCATGGCTGACTAATTTTTTTTATTTATGCAGAGGCCGAGGC
CGCCTCGGCCTCTGAGCTATTCCAGAAGTAGTGAGGAGGCTTTTTTGGAGGCCTAGGCTTTTGCAAAAAG
CTCCCCGTGGCACGACAGGTTTCCCGACTGGAAAGCGGGCAGTGAGCGCAACGCAATTAATGTGAGTTAG
CTCACTCATTAGGCACCCCAGGCTTTACACTTTATGCTTCCGGCTCGTATGTTGTGTGGAATTGTGAGCG
GATAACAATTTCACACAGGAAACAGCTATGACATGATTACGAATTTCACAAATAAAGCATTTTTTTCACT
GCATTCTAGTTGTGGTTTGTCCAAACTCATCAATGTATCTTATCATGTCTGGATCAACTGGATAACTCAA
GCTAACCAAAATCATCCCAAACTTCCCACCCCATACCCTATTACCACTGCCAATTACCTGTGGTTTCATT
TACTCTAAACCTGTGATTCCTCTGAATTATTTTCATTTTAAAGAAATTGTATTTGTTAAATATGTACTAC
AAACTTAGTAGT
Features (pLannotate 1.2.2; 30 found; start..end, strand, type, name):
    377..634     +  LTR            5' LTR (truncated): truncated 5' long terminal repeat (LTR) from HIV-1
    681..806     +  misc_feature   HIV-1 Ψ: packaging signal of human immunodeficiency virus type 1
    790..1128    +  CDS            HIV-1 gag (fragment): gag protein from human immunodeficiency virus 1; gag
   1303..1536    +  misc_feature   RRE: The Rev response element (RRE) of HIV-1 allows for Rev-dependent mRNA export from the nucleus to the cytoplasm.
   1913..2013    +  CDS            Rev (fragment): human immunodeficiency virus 1 (HIV-1) Rev protein; rev; enhances nuclear export of unspliced and incompletely spliced viral mRNAs
   2058..2175    +  misc_feature   cPPT/CTS: central polypurine tract and central termination sequence of HIV-1
   2223..3401    +  promoter       EF-1α promoter: strong constitutive promoter for human elongation factor EF-1α
   3422..3442    +  protein_bind   attB1: mutant version of attB; core recombination site for the Gateway® BP reaction BP Clonase™
   3448..7078    +  CDS            EGFR (fragment): precursor of human epidermal growth factor receptor
   7082..7106    -  protein_bind   attB2: mutant version of attB; recombination site for the Gateway® BP reaction BP Clonase™
   7114..7132    +  promoter       T3 promoter: promoter for bacteriophage T3 RNA polymerase
   7158..7176    -  promoter       T7 promoter: promoter for bacteriophage T7 RNA polymerase
   7182..7200    -  protein_bind   attB4 (fragment): mutant version of attB; core recombination site for the Gateway® BP reaction BP Clonase™
   7256..7297    +  CDS            V5 tag: epitope tag from simian virus 5
   7423..7885    +  misc_feature   IRES: internal ribosome entry site (IRES) of the encephalomyocarditis virus (EMCV)
   7899..8496    +  CDS            PuroR (fragment): puromycin N-acetyltransferase; pac from Streptomyces; confers resistance to puromycin
   8512..9100    +  misc_feature   WPRE: woodchuck hepatitis virus posttranscriptional regulatory element
   9108..9173    +  CDS            nef (fragment): NEF_HV1Z2 - Experimental evidence at protein level: Swiss-Prot protein existence level 1. Extracellular Nef protein targets CD4(+) T-lymphocytes for apoptosis by interacting with CXCR4 surface receptors. From Human immunodeficiency virus type 1 group M subtype D (isolate Z2/CDC-Z34) (HIV-1).
   9175..9408    +  LTR            3' LTR (ΔU3): self-inactivating 3' long terminal repeat (LTR) from HIV-1
   9613..9717    +  promoter       AmpR promoter: bla
   9718..10578   +  CDS            AmpR: β-lactamase; bla; confers resistance to ampicillin, carbenicillin, and related antibiotics
  10749..11337   +  rep_origin     ori: high-copy-number ColE1/pMB1/pBR322/pUC origin of replication
  11520..11574   +  CDS            lacI (fragment): lac repressor; lacI; The lac repressor binds to the lac operator to inhibit transcription in E. coli. This inhibition can be relieved by adding lactose or isopropyl-β-D-thiogalactopyranoside (IPTG).
  11580..11673   +  rep_origin     SV40 ori (fragment): SV40 origin of replication
  11698..11735   +  CDS            lacI (fragment): lac repressor; lacI; The lac repressor binds to the lac operator to inhibit transcription in E. coli. This inhibition can be relieved by adding lactose or isopropyl-β-D-thiogalactopyranoside (IPTG).
  11748..11769   +  protein_bind   CAP binding site: CAP binding activates transcription in the presence of cAMP. E. coli catabolite activator protein
  11784..11814   +  promoter       lac promoter: promoter for the E. coli lac operon
  11818..11840   +  protein_bind   lac operator (fragment): The lac repressor binds to the lac operator to inhibit transcription in E. coli. This inhibition can be relieved by adding lactose or isopropyl-β-D-thiogalactopyranoside (IPTG). lac repressor encoded by lacI
  11872..11955   +  polyA_signal   SV40 poly(A) signal (fragment): SV40 polyadenylation signal
  12122..329     +  CDS            nef (fragment) (across the origin): NEF_HV1BR - Experimental evidence at protein level: Swiss-Prot protein existence level 1. Extracellular Nef protein targets CD4(+) T-lymphocytes for apoptosis by interacting with CXCR4 surface receptors (PubMed:14990729). From Human immunodeficiency virus type 1 group M subtype B (isolate BRU/LAI) (HIV-1).
