[The description below was written by a language model from this plasmid's Addgene catalogue record and pLannotate feature annotations shown in this document.]
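Description:
pHAGE-EGFR-R776H is an HIV-1-based lentiviral expression plasmid of about 12.1 kb, built on the pHAGE backbone, that delivers the human epidermal growth factor receptor carrying the R776H substitution. In bacteria it is maintained through a high-copy ColE1/pUC-type origin and selected with ampicillin via the β-lactamase gene. The backbone also retains small remnants of lac regulatory sequences, SV40 origin and SV40 poly(A) fragments that have no evident role in the payload.

The transfer cassette is flanked by a truncated 5' LTR and a ΔU3 self-inactivating 3' LTR, and contains the Ψ packaging signal with an adjoining gag fragment, the Rev response element for Rev-dependent export of the genomic RNA, and the cPPT/CTS element that aids nuclear import during transduction. Because the structural and enzymatic viral genes are absent, packaging functions must be supplied in trans. Within the provirus, the constitutive human EF-1α promoter drives the EGFR open reading frame, which sits between attB1 and attB2 sites left by Gateway recombination. Downstream lie short T3 and T7 promoter sequences, an attB4 fragment and a V5 epitope tag. The record does not state whether the V5 tag is translated in frame with EGFR. An EMCV IRES then allows the puromycin N-acetyltransferase gene to be translated from the same transcript, so puromycin selection enriches for cells expressing the EGFR message, and a WPRE enhances transcript stability and expression.

The plasmid was deposited alongside a study on systematic functional annotation of somatic cancer mutations. It is suited to stable expression of this EGFR variant in mammalian cells to assess its functional consequences.
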