Addgene plasmid #116299: pHAGE-EGFR-R776H
Purpose: Lentiviral expression of EGFR R776H
Depositing lab: Gordon Mills & Kenneth Scott. Depositing organization: Baylor College of Medicine. Publication: Systematic Functional Annotation of Somatic Mutations in Cancer. Ng PK, Li J, Jeong KJ, Shao S, Chen H, Tsang YH, Sengupta S, Wang Z, Bhavana VH, Tran R, Soewito S, Minussi DC, Moreno D, Kong K, Dogruluk T, Lu H, Gao J, Tokheim C, Zhou DC, Johnson AM, Zeng J, Ip CKM, Ju Z, Wester M, Yu S, Li Y, Vellano CP, Schultz N, Karchin R, Ding L, Lu Y, Cheung LWT, Chen K, Shaw KR, Meric-Bernstam F, Scott KL, Yi S, Sahni N, Liang H, Mills GB. Cancer Cell. 2018 Mar 12;33(3):450-462.e10. doi: 10.1016/j.ccell.2018.01.021. PubMed 29533785.
Backbone
  Vector backbone: pHAGE
  Vector type: Lentiviral
Growth in bacteria
  Bacterial resistance: Ampicillin, 100 μg/mL
  Growth temperature: 37°C
  Growth strain: Stbl3
  Copy number: High Copy
Gene/Insert
  Gene/Insert name: EGFR
  Species: H. sapiens (human)
  Mutation: R776H
  Entrez Gene: EGFR (a.k.a. ERBB, ERBB1, ERRP, HER1, NISBD2, NNCIS, PIG61, mENA)
  Cloning method: Gateway Cloning
Terms and licenses: Academic/Nonprofit Terms; Industry Terms: Not Available to Industry
How to cite: pHAGE-EGFR-R776H was a gift from Gordon Mills & Kenneth Scott (Addgene plasmid # 116299 ; http://n2t.net/addgene:116299 ; RRID:Addgene_116299)
