>Addgene plasmid #116299 | pHAGE-EGFR-R776H | depositor partial sequence | sequence record 219173 | insert
ATGCGACCCTCCGGGACGGCCGGGGCAGCGCTCCTGGCGCTGCTGGCTGCGCTCTGCCCGGCGAGTCGGG
CTCTGGAGGAAAAGAAAGTTTGCCAAGGCACGAGTAACAAGCTCACGCAGTTGGGCACTTTTGAAGATCA
TTTTCTCAGCCTCCAGAGGATGTTCAATAACTGTGAGGTGGTCCTTGGGAATTTGGAAATTACCTATGTG
CAGAGGAATTATGATCTTTCCTTCTTAAAGACCATCCAGGAGGTGGCTGGTTATGTCCTCATTGCCCTCA
ACACAGTGGAGCGAATTCCTTTGGAAAACCTGCAGATCATCAGAGGAAATATGTACTACGAAAATTCCTA
TGCCTTAGCAGTCTTATCTAACTATGATGCAAATAAAACCGGACTGAAGGAGCTGCCCATGAGAAATTTA
CAGGAAATCCTGCATGGCGCCGTGCGGTTCAGCAACAACCCTGCCCTGTGCAACGTGGAGAGCATCCAGT
GGCGGGACATAGTCAGCAGTGACTTTCTCAGCAACATGTCGATGGACTTCCAGAACCACCTGGGCAGCTG
CCAAAAGTGTGATCCAAGCTGTCCCAATGGGAGCTGCTGGGGTGCAGGAGAGGAGAACTGCCAGAAACTG
ACCAAAATCATCTGTGCCCAGCAGTGCTCCGGGCGCTGCCGTGGCAAGTCCCCCAGTGACTGCTGCCACA
ACCAGTGTGCTGCAGGCTGCACAGGCCCCCGGGAGAGCGACTGCCTGGTCTGCCGCAAATTCCGAGACGA
AGCCACGTGCAAGGACACCTGCCCCCCACTCATGCTCTACAACCCCACCACGTACCAGATGGATGTGAAC
CCCGAGGGCAAATACAGCTTTGGTGCCACCTGCGTGAAGAAGTGTCCCCGTAATTATGTGGTGACAGATC
ACGGCTCGTGCGTCCGAGCCTGTGGGGCCGACAGCTATGAGATGGAGGAAGACGGCGTCCGCAAGTGTAA
GAAGTGCGAAGGGCCTTGCCGCAAAGTGTGTAACGGAATAGGTATTGGTGAATTTAAAGACTCACTCTCC
ATAAATGCTACGAATATTAAACACTTCAAAAACTGCACCTCCATCAGTGGCGATCTCCACATCCTGCCGG
TGGCATTTAGGGGTGACTCCTTCACACATACTCCTCCTCTGGATCCACAGGAACTGGATATTCTGAAAAC
CGTAAAGGAAATCACAGGGTTTTTGCTGATTCAGGCTTGGCCTGAAAACAGGACGGACCTCCATGCCTTT
GAGAACCTAGAAATCATACGCGGCAGGACCAAGCAACATGGTCAGTTTTCTCTTGCAGTCGTCAGCCTGA
ACATAACATCCTTGGGATTACGCTCCCTCAAGGAGATAAGTGATGGAGATGTGATAATTTCAGGAAACAA
AAATTTGTGCTATGCAAATACAATAAACTGGAAAAAACTGTTTGGGACCTCCGGTCAGAAAACCAAAATT
ATAAGCAACAGAGGTGAAAACAGCTGCAAGGCCACAGGCCAGGTCTGCCATGCCTTGTGCTCCCCCGAGG
GCTGCTGGGGCCCGGAGCCCAGGGACTGCGTCTCTTGCCGGAATGTCAGCCGAGGCAGGGAATGCGTGGA
CAAGTGCAACCTTCTGGAGGGTGAGCCAAGGGAGTTTGTGGAGAACTCTGAGTGCATACAGTGCCACCCA
GAGTGCCTGCCTCAGGCCATGAACATCACCTGCACAGGACGGGGACCAGACAACTGTATCCAGTGTGCCC
ACTACATTGACGGCCCCCACTGCGTCAAGACCTGCCCGGCAGGAGTCATGGGAGAAAACAACACCCTGGT
CTGGAAGTACGCAGACGCCGGCCATGTGTGCCACCTGTGCCATCCAAACTGCACCTACGGATGCACTGGG
CCAGGTCTTGAAGGCTGTCCAACGAATGGGCCTAAGATCCCGTCCATCGCCACTGGGATGGTGGGGGCCC
TCCTCTTGCTGCTGGTGGTGGCCCTGGGGATCGGCCTCTTCATGCGAAGGCGCCACATCGTTCGGAAGCG
CACGCTGCGGAGGCTGCTGCAGGAGAGGGAGCTTGTGGAGCCTCTTACACCCAGTGGAGAAGCTCCCAAC
CAAGCTCTCTTGAGGATCTTGAAGGAAACTGAATTCAAAAAGATCAAAGTGCTGGGCTCCGGTGCGTTCG
GCACGGTGTATAAGGGACTCTGGATCCCAGAAGGTGAGAAAGTTAAAATTCCCGTCGCTATCAAGGAATT
AAGAGAAGCAACATCTCCGAAAGCCAACAAGGAAATCCTCGATGAAGCCTACGTGATGGCCAGCGTGGAC
AACCCCCACGTGTGCCACCTGCTGGGCATCTGCCTCACCTCCACCGTGCAGCTCATCACGCAGCTCATGC
CCTTCGGCTGCCTCCTGGACTATGTCCGGGAACACAAAGACAATATTGGCTCCCAGTACCTGCTCAACTG
GTGTGTGCAGATCGCAAAGGGCATGAACTACTTGGAGGACCGTCGCTTGGTGCACCGCGACCTGGCAGCC
AGGAACGTACTGGTGAAAACACCGCAGCATGTCAAGATCACAGATTTTGGGCTGGCCAAACTGCTGGGTG
CGGAAGAGAAAGAATACCATGCAGAAGGAGGCAAAGTGCCTATCAAGTGGATGGCATTGGAATCAATTTT
ACACAGAATCTATACCCACCAGAGTGATGTCTGGAGCTACGGGGTGACCGTTTGGGAGTTGATGACCTTT
GGATCCAAGCCATATGACGGAATCCCTGCCAGCGAGATCTCCTCCATCCTGGAGAAAGGAGAACGCCTCC
CTCAGCCACCCATATGTACCATCGATGTCTACATGATCATGGTCAAGTGCTGGATGATAGACGCAGATAG
TCGCCCAAAGTTCCGTGAGTTGATCATCGAATTCTCCAAAATGGCCCGAGACCCCCAGCGCTACCTTGTC
ATTCAGGGGGATGAAAGAATGCATTTGCCAAGTCCTACAGACTCCAACTTCTACCGTGCCCTGATGGATG
AAGAAGACATGGACGACGTGGTGGATGCCGACGAGTACCTCATCCCACAGCAGGGCTTCTTCAGCAGCCC
CTCCACGTCACGGACTCCCCTCCTGAGCTCTCTGAGTGCAACCAGCAACAATTCCACCGTGGCTTGCATT
GATAGAAATGGGCTGCAAAGCTGTCCCATCAAGGAAGACAGCTTCTTGCAGCGATACAGCTCAGACCCCA
CAGGCGCCTTGACTGAGGACAGCATAGACGACACCTTCCTCCCAGTGCCTGAATACATAAACCAGTCCGT
TCCCAAAAGGCCCGCTGGCTCTGTGCAGAATCCTGTCTATCACAATCAGCCTCTGAACCCCGCGCCCAGC
AGAGACCCACACTACCAGGACCCCCACAGCACTGCAGTGGGCAACCCCGAGTATCTCAACACTGTCCAGC
CCACCTGTGTCAACAGCACATTCGACAGCCCTGCCCACTGGGCCCAGAAAGGCAGCCACCAAATTAGCCT
GGACAACCCTGACTACCAGCAGGACTTCTTTCCCAAGGAAGCCAAGCCAAATGGCATCTTTAAGGGCTCC
ACAGCTGAAAATGCAGAATACCTAAGGGTCGCGCCACAAAGCAGTGAATTTATTGGAGCATGA
